>Addgene plasmid #44902 | pFA6a-link-yomKeima-Kan | depositor full sequence | sequence record 62149 | pFA6a-link-yomKeima-Kan sequence 4846 bps
CATGACATTAACCTATAAAAATAGGCGTATCACGAGGCCCTTTCGTCTCGCGCGTTTCGGTGATGACGGT
GAAAACCTCTGACACATGCAGCTCCCGGAGACGGTCACAGCTTGTCTGTAAGCGGATGCCGGGAGCAGAC
AAGCCCGTCAGGGCGCGTCAGCGGGTGTTGGCGGGTGTCGGGGCTGGCTTAACTATGCGGCATCAGAGCA
GATTGTACTGAGAGTGCACCATATGGACATATTGTCGTTAGAACGCGGCTACAATTAATACATAACCTTA
TGTATCATACACATACGATTTAGGTGACACTATAGAACGCGGCCGCCAGCTGAAGCTTCGTACGCTGCAG
GTCGACGGATCGGTGACGGTGCTGGTTTAATTAACATGGTTTCTGTGATCGCTAAACAAATGACTTATAA
AGTCTACATGAGTGGAACAGTAAACGGCCATTACTTCGAGGTAGAAGGTGATGGTAAAGGAAAACCATAC
GAAGGCGAACAAACCGTGAAATTGACTGTTACCAAAGGAGGACCACTCCCATTTGCCTGGGATATCCTTT
CACCTCAATTGCAATACGGTAGTATACCATTCACAAAATATCCTGAAGATATTCCAGACTACTTTAAACA
ATCTTTCCCAGAAGGATATACATGGGAGAGATCCATGAATTTCGAAGATGGTGCTGTTTGTACGGTGTCA
AATGACTCTTCTATACAGGGCAATTGTTTTATCTACAACGTTAAGATTTCAGGCGAGAATTTTCCTCCAA
ATGGTCCAGTAATGCAAAAGAAAACACAGGGGTGGGAACCATCTACTGAAAGGTTATTTGCCAGAGATGG
TATGCTTATTGGTAACGACTACATGGCACTAAAGCTGGAAGGGGGTGGTCATTACTTATGTGAGTTTAAG
TCAACTTATAAGGCGAAAAAGCCTGTCAGAATGCCTGGCAGACACGAGATCGACCGTAAGTTGGATGTTA
CTAGCCACAACAGAGATTACACATCCGTCGAACAATGCGAAATTGCTATCGCAAGACATTCTCTATTAGG
GTAAGGCGCGCCACTTCTAAATAAGCGAATTTCTTATGATTTATGATTTTTATTATTAAATAAGTTATAA
AAAAAATAAGTGTATACAAATTTTAAAGTGACTCTTAGGTTTTAAAACGAAAATTCTTATTCTTGAGTAA
CTCTTTCCTGTAGGTCAGGTTGCTTTCTCAGGTATAGTATGAGGTCGCTCTTATTGACCACACCTCTACC
GGCAGATCCGCTAGGGATAACAGGGTAATATAGATCTGTTTAGCTTGCCTCGTCCCCGCCGGGTCACCCG
GCCAGCGACATGGAGGCCCAGAATACCCTCCTTGACAGTCTTGACGTGCGCAGCTCAGGGGCATGATGTG
ACTGTCGCCCGTACATTTAGCCCATACATCCCCATGTATAATCATTTGCATCCATACATTTTGATGGCCG
CACGGCGCGAAGCAAAAATTACGGCTCCTCGCTGCAGACCTGCGAGCAGGGAAACGCTCCCCTCACAGAC
GCGTTGAATTGTCCCCACGCCGCGCCCCTGTAGAGAAATATAAAAGGTTAGGATTTGCCACTGAGGTTCT
TCTTTCATATACTTCCTTTTAAAATCTTGCTAGGATACAGTTCTCACATCACATCCGAACATAAACAACC
ATGGGTAAGGAAAAGACTCACGTTTCGAGGCCGCGATTAAATTCCAACATGGATGCTGATTTATATGGGT
ATAAATGGGCTCGCGATAATGTCGGGCAATCAGGTGCGACAATCTATCGATTGTATGGGAAGCCCGATGC
GCCAGAGTTGTTTCTGAAACATGGCAAAGGTAGCGTTGCCAATGATGTTACAGATGAGATGGTCAGACTA
AACTGGCTGACGGAATTTATGCCTCTTCCGACCATCAAGCATTTTATCCGTACTCCTGATGATGCATGGT
TACTCACCACTGCGATCCCCGGCAAAACAGCATTCCAGGTATTAGAAGAATATCCTGATTCAGGTGAAAA
TATTGTTGATGCGCTGGCAGTGTTCCTGCGCCGGTTGCATTCGATTCCTGTTTGTAATTGTCCTTTTAAC
AGCGATCGCGTATTTCGTCTCGCTCAGGCGCAATCACGAATGAATAACGGTTTGGTTGATGCGAGTGATT
TTGATGACGAGCGTAATGGCTGGCCTGTTGAACAAGTCTGGAAAGAAATGCATAAGCTTTTGCCATTCTC
ACCGGATTCAGTCGTCACTCATGGTGATTTCTCACTTGATAACCTTATTTTTGACGAGGGGAAATTAATA
GGTTGTATTGATGTTGGACGAGTCGGAATCGCAGACCGATACCAGGATCTTGCCATCCTATGGAACTGCC
TCGGTGAGTTTTCTCCTTCATTACAGAAACGGCTTTTTCAAAAATATGGTATTGATAATCCTGATATGAA
TAAATTGCAGTTTCATTTGATGCTCGATGAGTTTTTCTAATCAGTACTGACAATAAAAAGATTCTTGTTT
TCAAGAACTTGTCATTTGTATAGTTTTTTTATATTGTAGTTGTTCTATTTTAATCAAATGTTAGCGTGAT
TTATATTTTTTTTCGCCTCGACATCATCTGCCCAGATGCGAAGTTAAGTGCGCAGAAAGTAATATCATGC
GTCAATCGTATGTGAATGCTGGTCGCTATACTGCTGTCGATTCGATACTAACGCCGCCATCCAGTTTAAA
CGAGCTCGAATTCATCGATGATATCAGATCCACTAGTGGCCTATGCGGCCGCGGATCTGCCGGTCTCCCT
ATAGTGAGTCGTATTAATTTCGATAAGCCAGGTTAACCTGCATTAATGAATCGGCCAACGCGCGGGGAGA
GGCGGTTTGCGTATTGGGCGCTCTTCCGCTTCCTCGCTCACTGACTCGCTGCGCTCGGTCGTTCGGCTGC
GGCGAGCGGTATCAGCTCACTCAAAGGCGGTAATACGGTTATCCACAGAATCAGGGGATAACGCAGGAAA
GAACATGTGAGCAAAAGGCCAGCAAAAGGCCAGGAACCGTAAAAAGGCCGCGTTGCTGGCGTTTTTCCAT
AGGCTCCGCCCCCCTGACGAGCATCACAAAAATCGACGCTCAAGTCAGAGGTGGCGAAACCCGACAGGAC
TATAAAGATACCAGGCGTTTCCCCCTGGAAGCTCCCTCGTGCGCTCTCCTGTTCCGACCCTGCCGCTTAC
CGGATACCTGTCCGCCTTTCTCCCTTCGGGAAGCGTGGCGCTTTCTCAATGCTCACGCTGTAGGTATCTC
AGTTCGGTGTAGGTCGTTCGCTCCAAGCTGGGCTGTGTGCACGAACCCCCCGTTCAGCCCGACCGCTGCG
CCTTATCCGGTAACTATCGTCTTGAGTCCAACCCGGTAAGACACGACTTATCGCCACTGGCAGCAGCCAC
TGGTAACAGGATTAGCAGAGCGAGGTATGTAGGCGGTGCTACAGAGTTCTTGAAGTGGTGGCCTAACTAC
GGCTACACTAGAAGGACAGTATTTGGTATCTGCGCTCTGCTGAAGCCAGTTACCTTCGGAAAAAGAGTTG
GTAGCTCTTGATCCGGCAAACAAACCACCGCTGGTAGCGGTGGTTTTTTTGTTTGCAAGCAGCAGATTAC
GCGCAGAAAAAAAGGATCTCAAGAAGATCCTTTGATCTTTTCTACGGGGTCTGACGCTCAGTGGAACGAA
AACTCACGTTAAGGGATTTTGGTCATGAGATTATCAAAAAGGATCTTCACCTAGATCCTTTTAAATTAAA
AATGAAGTTTTAAATCAATCTAAAGTATATATGAGTAAACTTGGTCTGACAGTTACCAATGCTTAATCAG
TGAGGCACCTATCTCAGCGATCTGTCTATTTCGTTCATCCATAGTTGCCTGACTCCCCGTCGTGTAGATA
ACTACGATACGGGAGGGCTTACCATCTGGCCCCAGTGCTGCAATGATACCGCGAGACCCACGCTCACCGG
CTCCAGATTTATCAGCAATAAACCAGCCAGCCGGAAGGGCCGAGCGCAGAAGTGGTCCTGCAACTTTATC
CGCCTCCATCCAGTCTATTAATTGTTGCCGGGAAGCTAGAGTAAGTAGTTCGCCAGTTAATAGTTTGCGC
AACGTTGTTGCCATTGCTACAGGCATCGTGGTGTCACGCTCGTCGTTTGGTATGGCTTCATTCAGCTCCG
GTTCCCAACGATCAAGGCGAGTTACATGATCCCCCATGTTGTGCAAAAAAGCGGTTAGCTCCTTCGGTCC
TCCGATCGTTGTCAGAAGTAAGTTGGCCGCAGTGTTATCACTCATGGTTATGGCAGCACTGCATAATTCT
CTTACTGTCATGCCATCCGTAAGATGCTTTTCTGTGACTGGTGAGTACTCAACCAAGTCATTCTGAGAAT
AGTGTATGCGGCGACCGAGTTGCTCTTGCCCGGCGTCAATACGGGATAATACCGCGCCACATAGCAGAAC
TTTAAAAGTGCTCATCATTGGAAAACGTTCTTCGGGGCGAAAACTCTCAAGGATCTTACCGCTGTTGAGA
TCCAGTTCGATGTAACCCACTCGTGCACCCAACTGATCTTCAGCATCTTTTACTTTCACCAGCGTTTCTG
GGTGAGCAAAAACAGGAAGGCAAAATGCCGCAAAAAAGGGAATAAGGGCGACACGGAAATGTTGAATACT
CATACTCTTCCTTTTTCAATATTATTGAAGCATTTATCAGGGTTATTGTCTCATGAGCGGATACATATTT
GAATGTATTTAGAAAAATAAACAAATAGGGGTTCCGCGCACATTTCCCCGAAAAGTGCCACCTGACGTCT
AAGAAACCATTATTAT
Features (pLannotate 1.2.2; 11 found; start..end, strand, type, name):
     47..82      +  CDS            rop (fragment): Rop protein, which maintains plasmids at low copy number; rop
    184..235     +  misc_feature   bom (fragment): basis of mobility region from pBR322
    298..316     +  promoter       SP6 promoter: promoter for bacteriophage SP6 RNA polymerase
    386..1051    +  CDS            mKeima: mKeima is a basic (constitutively fluorescent) long stokes shift fluorescent protein published in 2006, derived from Montipora sp. 20. It has high acid sensitivity.
   1075..1262    +  terminator     ADH1 terminator: S. cerevisiae ADH1; transcription terminator for the S. cerevisiae alcohol dehydrogenase 1 (ADH1) gene
   1337..2693    +  gene           kanMX: yeast selectable marker conferring kanamycin resistance (Wach et al., 1994)
   2798..2816    -  promoter       T7 promoter: promoter for bacteriophage T7 RNA polymerase
   2838..2891    -  CDS            lacI (fragment): lac repressor; lacI; The lac repressor binds to the lac operator to inhibit transcription in E. coli. This inhibition can be relieved by adding lactose or isopropyl-β-D-thiogalactopyranoside (IPTG).
   3074..3662    -  rep_origin     ori: high-copy-number ColE1/pMB1/pBR322/pUC origin of replication
   3833..4693    -  CDS            AmpR: β-lactamase; bla; confers resistance to ampicillin, carbenicillin, and related antibiotics
   4694..4798    -  promoter       AmpR promoter: bla
