[The description below was written by a language model from this plasmid's Addgene catalogue record and pLannotate feature annotations shown in this document.]
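Description:
pFA6a-link-yomKeima-Kan is a yeast tagging vector built on the pFA6a backbone, designed to serve as a template for fusing a fluorescent protein to genes in Saccharomyces cerevisiae. It is not a self-replicating yeast plasmid: the annotated features show no yeast origin or centromere. In E. coli it is maintained through a high-copy ColE1/pUC-type origin and selected with ampicillin through the β-lactamase gene and its native promoter. Short fragments annotated as rop, bom and lacI appear to be backbone remnants rather than functional elements. SP6 and T7 phage promoters flank the cassette region, as is typical of pFA6a-family vectors.

The payload is a compact tagging module. It begins with yomKeima, a synthetic, yeast codon-optimized version of mKeima, a monomeric fluorescent protein originally derived from a Montipora coral. mKeima is notable for its long Stokes shift and its acid sensitivity. The plasmid name indicates a linker preceding the coding sequence, though the linker is not separately annotated. No promoter lies directly upstream of the fluorescent protein, which fits its intended use as an in-frame fusion expressed from the target gene's own promoter. The ADH1 terminator follows the reporter and ends transcription of the fusion. Downstream sits the kanMX marker, a self-contained yeast selection cassette that, in standard usage, confers G418 resistance on yeast integrants.

Cassettes of this family are typically PCR-amplified with primers carrying homology to the target locus and then integrated by homologous recombination to tag the endogenous protein. The vector belongs to a series of improved blue, green and red fluorescent protein tagging plasmids derived from earlier optimized yeast tagging cassettes.
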