Addgene plasmid #44902: pFA6a-link-yomKeima-Kan
Purpose: Yeast tagging vector to create gene fusion with yeast optimized mKeima with Kan selection
Depositing lab: Wendell Lim & Kurt Thorn. Depositing organization: University of California, San Francisco (UCSF). Publication: Improved Blue, Green, and Red Fluorescent Protein Tagging Vectors for S. cerevisiae. Lee S, Lim WA, Thorn KS. PLoS One. 2013 Jul 2;8(7):e67902. doi: 10.1371/journal.pone.0067902. Print 2013. PubMed 23844123.
Backbone
  Vector backbone: pFA6a
  Vector type: Yeast Expression
  Selectable markers: Kanamycin
Growth in bacteria
  Bacterial resistance: Ampicillin, 100 μg/mL
  Growth temperature: 37°C
  Growth strain: DH5alpha
  Copy number: Unknown
Gene/Insert
  Gene/Insert name: yomKeima (alt name: Yeast Optimized mKeima)
  Species: Synthetic
Terms and licenses: Academic/Nonprofit Terms; Industry Terms: Not Available to Industry
Depositor comments: This vector is derived from the sequences published in “Optimized cassettes for fluorescent protein tagging in Saccharomyces cerevisiae.” Sheff MA, Thorn KS. Yeast. 2004 Jun;21(8):661-70. These plasmids were generated with funding from an NIGMS Systems Biology Center grant, number P50 GM081879. Please acknowledge this grant if you use these plasmids.
How to cite: pFA6a-link-yomKeima-Kan was a gift from Wendell Lim & Kurt Thorn (Addgene plasmid # 44902 ; http://n2t.net/addgene:44902 ; RRID:Addgene_44902)
