>Addgene plasmid #44902 | pFA6a-link-yomKeima-Kan | addgene partial sequence | sequence record 63884 | pHybLex_rev 5'-GAGTCACTTTAAAATTTGTATACAC-3'
TCATAAATCATAAGAAATTCGCTTATTTAGAAGTGGCGCGCCTTACCCTAATAGAGAATGTCTTGCGATA
GCAATTTCGCATTGTTCGACGGATGTGTAATCTCTGTTGTGGCTAGTAACATCCAACTTACGGTCGATCT
CGTGTCTGCCAGGCATTCTGACAGGCTTTTTCGCCTTATAAGTTGACTTAAACTCACATAAGTAATGACC
ACCCCCTTCCAGCTTTAGTGCCATGTAGTCGTTACCAATAAGCATACCATCTCTGGCAAATAACCTTTCA
GTAGATGGTTCCCACCCCTGTGTTTTCTTTTGCATTACTGGACCATTTGGAGGAAAATTCTCGCCTGAAA
TCTTAACGTTGTAGATAAAACAATTGCCCTGTATAGAAGAGTCATTTGACACCGTACAAACAGCACCATC
TTCGAAATTCATGGATCTCTCCCATGTATATCCTTCTGGGAAAGATTGTTTAAAGTAGTCTGGAATATCT
TCAGGATATTTTGTGAATGGTATACTACCGTATTGCAATTGAGGTGAAAGGATATCCCAGGCAAATGGGA
GTGGTCCTCCTTTGGTAACAGTCAATTTCACGGTTTGTTCGCCTTCGTATGGTTTTCCTTTACCATCACC
TTCTACCTCGAAGTAATGGCCGTTTACTGTTCCACTCATGTAGACTTTATAAGTCATTTGTTTAGCGATC
ACAGAAACCATGTTAATTAAACCAGCACCGTCACCGATCCGTCGACCTGCAGCGTACGAAGCTTCAGCTG
GCGGCCGCGTTCTATAGTGTCACCTAAATCGTATGTGTATGATAC
