>Addgene plasmid #44902 | pFA6a-link-yomKeima-Kan | addgene partial sequence | sequence record 63977 | T7 5'-TAATACGACTCACTATAGGG-3'
GGATCTGATATCATCGATGAATTCGAGCTCGTTTAAACTGGATGGCGGCGTTAGTATCGAATCGACAGCA
GTATAGCGACCAGCATTCACATACGATTGACGCATGATATTACTTTCTGCGCACTTAACTTCGCATCTGG
GCAGATGATGTCGAGGCGAAAAAAAATATAAATCACGCTAACATTTGATTAAAATAGAACAACTACAATA
TAAAAAAACTATACAAATGACAAGTTCTTGAAAACAAGAATCTTTTTATTGTCAGTACTGATTAGAAAAA
CTCATCGAGCATCAAATGAAACTGCAATTTATTCATATCAGGATTATCAATACCATATTTTTGAAAAAGC
CGTTTCTGTAATGAAGGAGAAAACTCACCGAGGCAGTTCCATAGGATGGCAAGATCCTGGTATCGGTCTG
CGATTCCGACTCGTCCAACATCAATACAACCTATTAATTTCCCCTCGTCAAAAATAAGGTTATCAAGTGA
GAAATCACCATGAGTGACGACTGAATCCGGTGAGAATGGCAAAAGCTTATGCATTTCTTTCCAGACTTGT
TCAACAGGCCAGCCATTACGCTCGTCATCAAAATCACTCGCATCAACCAAACCGTTATTCATTCGTGATT
GCGCCTGAGCGAGACGAAATACGCGATCGCTGTTAAAAGGACAATTACAAACAGGAATCGAATGCAACCG
GCGCAGGAACACTGCCAGCGCATCAACAATATTTTCACCTGAATCAGGATATTCTTCTAATACCTGGAAT
GCTGTTTTGCCGGGGATCGCAGTGGTGAGTAACCATGCATCATCAGGAGTACGGATAAAATGCTTG
